Addgene plasmid #98537: BB2_DE
Purpose: (Empty Backbone) empty BB2 for transcription unit cloning
Depositing lab: Brigitte Gasser & Diethard Mattanovich & Michael Sauer. Depositing organization: Universitaet fur Bodenkultur Wien (BOKU-WIEN). Publication: GoldenPiCS: a Golden Gate-derived modular cloning system for applied synthetic biology in the yeast Pichia pastoris. Prielhofer R, Barrero JJ, Steuer S, Gassler T, Zahrl R, Baumann K, Sauer M, Mattanovich D, Gasser B, Marx H. BMC Syst Biol. 2017 Dec 8;11(1):123. doi: 10.1186/s12918-017-0492-3. PubMed 29221460.
Backbone
  Vector backbone: BB2
  Backbone size (bp): 2179
  Vector type: Bacterial Expression
Growth in bacteria
  Bacterial resistance: Ampicillin, 100 μg/mL
  Growth temperature: 37°C
  Growth strain: DH10B
  Copy number: High Copy
Gene/Insert
  Gene/Insert name: None
Terms and licenses: Academic/Nonprofit Terms; Industry Terms: Not Available to Industry
How to cite: BB2_DE was a gift from Brigitte Gasser & Diethard Mattanovich & Michael Sauer (Addgene plasmid # 98537 ; http://n2t.net/addgene:98537 ; RRID:Addgene_98537)
