[The description below was written by a language model from this plasmid's Addgene catalogue record and pLannotate feature annotations shown in this document.]
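Description:
BB2_DE is an empty level-2 backbone ("BB2") from the GoldenPiCS toolkit, a Golden Gate-derived modular cloning system developed for synthetic biology in the yeast Pichia pastoris. It carries no insert. Its stated purpose is to receive the parts that make up a single transcription unit. The "DE" suffix presumably denotes the pair of fusion sites that position the assembled unit within a later multi-gene assembly, but the record does not define it. It also does not list the type IIS restriction sites or overhangs used for cloning.

The sequenced plasmid is very small, about 2.2 kb, consistent with the catalogued backbone size, and the annotation shows little beyond what is needed for maintenance in E. coli. A high-copy ColE1/pUC-type origin drives replication, and the bla gene, encoding β-lactamase under its native AmpR promoter, provides ampicillin selection. Two further annotated features are only short fragments, one of the f1 phage origin and one of the lacI coding sequence. At these lengths neither is expected to be functional, and they are probably remnants of a parental vector or part of the cloning-site region.

No yeast promoter, terminator, selection marker, genome integration locus or yeast replication element is annotated. Although it is catalogued as a bacterial expression vector, BB2_DE therefore appears to serve as an intermediate E. coli cloning vehicle rather than a plasmid used directly for expression. Transcription units built in it would then be moved on within the GoldenPiCS hierarchy toward constructs for Pichia pastoris, though the record does not describe those downstream steps.
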