Features (pLannotate 1.2.2; 5 found; start..end, strand, type, name):
      6..22      -  rep_origin     f1 ori (fragment): f1 bacteriophage origin of replication; arrow indicates direction of (+) strand synthesis
     49..153     +  promoter       AmpR promoter: bla
    154..1014    +  CDS            AmpR: β-lactamase; bla; confers resistance to ampicillin, carbenicillin, and related antibiotics
   1240..1828    +  rep_origin     ori: high-copy-number ColE1/pMB1/pBR322/pUC origin of replication
   2011..2103    +  CDS            lacI (fragment): lac repressor; lacI; The lac repressor binds to the lac operator to inhibit transcription in E. coli. This inhibition can be relieved by adding lactose or isopropyl-β-D-thiogalactopyranoside (IPTG).
>Addgene plasmid #98537 | BB2_DE | addgene full sequence | sequence record 192097 | Addgene NGS Result
CCGGTGCCGCTACAGGGCGCGTCAGGTGGCACTTTTCGGGGAAATGTGCGCGGAACCCCTATTTGTTTAT
TTTTCTAAATACATTCAAATATGTATCCGCTCATGAGACAATAACCCTGATAAATGCTTCAATAATATTG
AAAAAGGAAGAGTATGAGTATTCAACATTTCCGTGTCGCCCTTATTCCCTTTTTTGCGGCATTTTGCCTT
CCTGTTTTTGCTCACCCAGAAACGCTGGTGAAAGTAAAAGATGCTGAAGATCAGTTGGGTGCACGAGTGG
GTTACATCGAACTGGATCTCAACAGCGGTAAGATCCTTGAGAGTTTTCGCCCCGAAGAACGTTTTCCAAT
GATGAGCACTTTTAAAGTTCTGCTATGTGGCGCGGTATTATCCCGTATTGACGCCGGGCAAGAGCAACTC
GGTCGCCGCATACACTATTCTCAGAATGACTTGGTTGAGTACTCACCAGTCACAGAAAAGCATCTTACGG
ATGGCATGACAGTAAGAGAATTATGCAGTGCTGCCATAACCATGAGTGATAACACTGCGGCCAACTTACT
TCTGACAACGATCGGAGGACCGAAGGAGCTAACCGCTTTTTTGCACAACATGGGGGATCATGTAACTCGC
CTTGATCGTTGGGAACCGGAGCTGAATGAAGCCATACCAAACGACGAGCGTGACACCACGATGCCTGTAG
CAATGGCAACAACGTTGCGCAAACTATTAACTGGCGAACTACTTACTCTAGCTTCCCGGCAACAATTAAT
AGACTGGATGGAGGCGGATAAAGTTGCAGGACCACTTCTGCGCTCGGCCCTTCCGGCTGGCTGGTTTATT
GCTGATAAATCTGGAGCCGGTGAGCGTGGCTCTCGCGGTATCATTGCAGCACTGGGGCCAGATGGTAAGC
CCTCCCGTATCGTAGTTATCTACACGACGGGGAGTCAGGCAACTATGGATGAACGAAATAGACAGATCGC
TGAGATAGGTGCCTCACTGATTAAGCATTGGTAACTGTCAGACCAAGTTTACTCATATATACTTTAGATT
GATTTAAAACTTCATTTTTAATTTAAAAGGATCTAGGTGAAGATCCTTTTTGATAATCTCATGAACAATA
AAACTGTCTGCTTACATAAACAGTAATACAAGGGGTGTAGATCTCATGACCAAAATCCCTTAACGTGAGT
TTTCGTTCCACTGAGCGTCAGACCCCGTAGAAAAGATCAAAGGATCTTCTTGAGATCCTTTTTTTCTGCG
CGTAATCTGCTGCTTGCAAACAAAAAAACCACCGCTACCAGCGGTGGTTTGTTTGCCGGATCAAGAGCTA
CCAACTCTTTTTCCGAAGGTAACTGGCTTCAGCAGAGCGCAGATACCAAATACTGTTCTTCTAGTGTAGC
CGTAGTTAGGCCACCACTTCAAGAACTCTGTAGCACCGCCTACATACCTCGCTCTGCTAATCCTGTTACC
AGTGGCTGCTGCCAGTGGCGATAAGTCGTGTCTTACCGGGTTGGACTCAAGACGATAGTTACCGGATAAG
GCGCAGCGGTCGGGCTGAACGGGGGGTTCGTGCACACAGCCCAGCTTGGAGCGAACGACCTACACCGAAC
TGAGATACCTACAGCGTGAGCTATGAGAAAGCGCCACGCTTCCCGAAGGGAGAAAGGCGGACAGGTATCC
GGTAAGCGGCAGGGTCGGAACAGGAGAGCGCACGAGGGAGCTTCCAGGGGGAAACGCCTGGTATCTTTAT
AGTCCTGTCGGGTTTCGCCACCTCTGACTTGAGCGTCGATTTTTGTGATGCTCGTCAGGGGGGCGGAGCC
TATGGAAAAACGCCAGCAACGCGGCCTTTTTACGGTTCCTGGCCTTTTGCTGGCCTTTTGCTCACATGTT
CTTTCCTGCGTTATCCCCTGATTCTGTGGATAACCGTATTACCGCCTTTGAGTGAGCTGATACCGCTCGC
CGCAGCCGAACGACCGAGCGCAGCGAGTCAGTGAGCGAGGAAGCGGAAGAGCGCCCAATACGCAAACCGC
CTCTCCCCGCGCGTTGGCCGATTCATTAATGCAGCTGGCACGACAGGTTTCCCGACTGGAAAGCGGGCAG
TGAGCGCAACACTAGTCGCAAAAAACCCCGCCCCTGACAGGGCGGGGTTTTTTCGCGGTCTCCAGCTGGA
GGCGTCTTCGGATCCCTCGAGGAAGACGCCGCTGGAGGGAGACCA
